>Addgene plasmid #123563 | pMK-Lux-C codon opt. Nt chloroplasts | addgene full sequence | sequence record 247996 | Addgene NGS Result
CTAAATTGTAAGCGTTAATATTTTGTTAAAATTCGCGTTAAATTTTTGTTAAATCAGCTCATTTTTTAAC
CAATAGGCCGAAATCGGCAAAATCCCTTATAAATCAAAAGAATAGACCGAGATAGGGTTGAGTGGCCGCT
ACAGGGCGCTCCCATTCGCCATTCAGGCTGCGCAACTGTTGGGAAGGGCGTTTCGGTGCGGGCCTCTTCG
CTATTACGCCAGCTGGCGAAAGGGGGATGTGCTGCAAGGCGATTAAGTTGGGTAACGCCAGGGTTTTCCC
AGTCACGACGTTGTAAAACGACGGCCAGTGAGCGCGACGTAATACGACTCACTATAGGGCGAATTGAAGG
AAGGCCGTCAAGGCCGCATGGTCTCAAATGATTAAAAAAATTCCTATGATTATTGGAGGAGTAGTACAAA
ATACTTCTGGATATGGAATGAGAGAATTAACTTTAAATAATAATAAAGTAAATATTCCTATTATTACTCA
ATCTGATGTAGAAGCTATTCAATCTTTAAATATTGAAAATAAATTAACTATTAATCAAATTGTAAATTTT
TTATATACTGTAGGACAAAAATGGAAATCTGAAACTTATTCTAGAAGATTAACTTATATTAGAGATTTAA
TTAAATTTTTAGGATATTCTCAAGAAATGGCTAAATTAGAAGCTAATTGGATTTCTATGATTTTATGTTC
TAAATCTGCTTTATATGATATTGTAGAAAATGATTTATCTTCTAGACATATTATTGATGAATGGATTCCT
CAAGGAGAATGTTATGTAAAAGCTTTACCTAAAGGAAAATCTGTACATTTATTAGCTGGAAATGTACCTT
TATCTGGAGTAACTTCTATTTTAAGAGCTATTTTAACTAAAAATGAATGTATTATTAAAACTTCTTCTGC
TGATCCTTTTACTGCTACTGCTTTAGTAAATTCTTTTATTGATGTAGATGCTGAACATCCTATTACTAGA
TCTATTTCTGTAATGTATTGGTCCCATTCTGAAGATTTAGCTATTCCTAAACAAATTATGTCTTGTGCTG
ATGTAGTAATTGCTTGGGGAGGAGATGATGCTATTAAATGGGCTACTGAACATGCTCCTTCTCATGCTGA
TATTTTAAAATTTGGACCTAAAAAATCTATTTCTATTGTAGATAATCCTACTGATATTAAAGCTGCTGCT
ATTGGAGTAGCTCATGATATTTGTTTTTATGATCAACAAGCTTGTTTTTCTACTCAAGATATTTATTATA
TTGGAGATTCTATTGATATTTTTTTTGATGAATTAGCTCAACAATTAAATAAATATAAAGATATTTTACC
TAAAGGAGAAAGAAATTTTGATGAAAAAGCTGCTTTTTCTTTAACTGAAAGAGAATGTTTATTTGCTAAA
TATAAAGTACAAAAAGGAGAATCTCAATCTTGGTTATTAACTCAATCTCCTGCTGGATCTTTTGGAAATC
AACCTTTATCTAGATCTGCTTATATTCATCAAGTAAATGATATTTCTGAAGTAATTCCTTTTGTACATAA
AGCTGTAACTCAAACTGTAGCTATTGCTCCTTGGGAATCTTCTTTTAAATATAGAGATATTTTAGCTGAA
CATGGAGCTGAAAGAATTATTGAAGCTGGAATGAATAATATTTTTAGAGTAGGAGGAGCTCATGATGGAA
TGAGGCCTTTACAAAGATTAGTAAATTATATTTCTCATGAAAGACCTTCTACTTATACTACTAAAGATGT
ATCTGTAAAAATTGAACAAACTAGATATTTAGAAGAAGATAAATTTTTAGTATTTGTACCTTAGGCTTTG
AGACCCTGGGCCTCATGGGCCTTCCTTTCACTGCCCGCTTTCCAGTCGGGAAACCTGTCGTGCCAGCTGC
ATTAACATGGTCATAGCTGTTTCCTTGCGTATTGGGCGCTCTCCGCTTCCTCGCTCACTGACTCGCTGCG
CTCGGTCGTTCGGGTAAAGCCTGGGGTGCCTAATGAGCAAAAGGCCAGCAAAAGGCCAGGAACCGTAAAA
AGGCCGCGTTGCTGGCGTTTTTCCATAGGCTCCGCCCCCCTGACGAGCATCACAAAAATCGACGCTCAAG
TCAGAGGTGGCGAAACCCGACAGGACTATAAAGATACCAGGCGTTTCCCCCTGGAAGCTCCCTCGTGCGC
TCTCCTGTTCCGACCCTGCCGCTTACCGGATACCTGTCCGCCTTTCTCCCTTCGGGAAGCGTGGCGCTTT
CTCATAGCTCACGCTGTAGGTATCTCAGTTCGGTGTAGGTCGTTCGCTCCAAGCTGGGCTGTGTGCACGA
ACCCCCCGTTCAGCCCGACCGCTGCGCCTTATCCGGTAACTATCGTCTTGAGTCCAACCCGGTAAGACAC
GACTTATCGCCACTGGCAGCAGCCACTGGTAACAGGATTAGCAGAGCGAGGTATGTAGGCGGTGCTACAG
AGTTCTTGAAGTGGTGGCCTAACTACGGCTACACTAGAAGAACAGTATTTGGTATCTGCGCTCTGCTGAA
GCCAGTTACCTTCGGAAAAAGAGTTGGTAGCTCTTGATCCGGCAAACAAACCACCGCTGGTAGCGGTGGT
TTTTTTGTTTGCAAGCAGCAGATTACGCGCAGAAAAAAAGGATCTCAAGAAGATCCTTTGATCTTTTCTA
CGGGGTCTGACGCTCAGTGGAACGAAAACTCACGTTAAGGGATTTTGGTCATGAGATTATCAAAAAGGAT
CTTCACCTAGATCCTTTTAAATTAAAAATGAAGTTTTAAATCAATCTAAAGTATATATGAGTAAACTTGG
TCTGACAGTTATTAGAAAAATTCATCCAGCAGACGATAAAACGCAATACGCTGGCTATCCGGTGCCGCAA
TGCCATACAGCACCAGAAAACGATCCGCCCATTCGCCGCCCAGTTCTTCCGCAATATCACGGGTGGCCAG
CGCAATATCCTGATAACGATCCGCCACGCCCAGACGGCCGCAATCAATAAAGCCGCTAAAACGGCCATTT
TCCACCATAATGTTCGGCAGGCACGCATCACCATGGGTCACCACCAGATCTTCGCCATCCGGCATGCTCG
CTTTCAGACGCGCAAACAGCTCTGCCGGTGCCAGGCCCTGATGTTCTTCATCCAGATCATCCTGATCCAC
CAGGCCCGCTTCCATACGGGTACGCGCACGTTCAATACGATGTTTCGCCTGATGATCAAACGGACAGGTC
GCCGGGTCCAGGGTATGCAGACGACGCATGGCATCCGCCATAATGCTCACTTTTTCTGCCGGCGCCAGAT
GGCTAGACAGCAGATCCTGACCCGGCACTTCGCCCAGCAGCAGCCAATCACGGCCCGCTTCGGTCACCAC
ATCCAGCACCGCCGCACACGGAACACCGGTGGTGGCCAGCCAGCTCAGACGCGCCGCTTCATCCTGCAGC
TCGTTCAGCGCACCGCTCAGATCGGTTTTCACAAACAGCACCGGACGACCCTGCGCGCTCAGACGAAACA
CCGCCGCATCAGAGCAGCCAATGGTCTGCTGCGCCCAATCATAGCCAAACAGACGTTCCACCCACGCTGC
CGGGCTACCCGCATGCAGGCCATCCTGTTCAATCATACTCTTCCTTTTTCAATATTATTGAAGCATTTAT
CAGGGTTATTGTCTCATGAGCGGATACATATTTGAATGTATTTAGAAAAATAAACAAATAGGGGTTCCGC
GCACATTTCCCCGAAAAGTGCCAC
Features (pLannotate 1.2.2; 9 found; start..end, strand, type, name):
      3..134     -  rep_origin     M13 ori (fragment): M13 bacteriophage origin of replication; arrow indicates direction of (+) strand synthesis
    155..311     -  CDS            lacZα (fragment): LacZα fragment of β-galactosidase; lacZ fragment
    320..338     +  promoter       T7 promoter: promoter for bacteriophage T7 RNA polymerase
    378..1811    +  CDS            luxC: LUXC_PHOPO - Experimental evidence at protein level: Swiss-Prot protein existence level 1. LuxC is the fatty acid reductase enzyme responsible for synthesis of the aldehyde substrate for the luminescent reaction catalyzed by luciferase. From Photobacterium phosphoreum.
   1848..1895    -  CDS            lacI (fragment): lac repressor; lacI; The lac repressor binds to the lac operator to inhibit transcription in E. coli. This inhibition can be relieved by adding lactose or isopropyl-β-D-thiogalactopyranoside (IPTG).
   1932..1972    -  rep_origin     RSF ori (fragment): Plasmids containing the RSF 1030 origin of replication can be propagated in E. coli cells that contain additional plasmids with compatible origins.
   2050..2638    -  rep_origin     ori: high-copy-number ColE1/pMB1/pBR322/pUC origin of replication
   2812..3606    -  CDS            NeoR/KanR: aminoglycoside phosphotransferase confers resistance to neomycin, kanamycin, and G418 (Geneticin®)
   3607..3711    -  promoter       AmpR promoter: bla
