[The description below was written by a language model from this plasmid's Addgene catalogue record and pLannotate feature annotations shown in this document.]
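Description:
pMK-Lux-C codon opt. Nt chloroplasts is a small (about 3.7 kb) synthetic-biology part plasmid from the MoChlo modular cloning toolbox for chloroplast engineering. It is built on the pMK-RQ gene-synthesis backbone and is maintained in E. coli at high copy through a ColE1/pUC-type origin, with selection on kanamycin provided by an aminoglycoside phosphotransferase (NeoR/KanR) gene driven by the bla (AmpR) promoter. The automated annotation also picks up short fragments of an M13 origin, lacZα, lacI and an RSF origin. These are partial remnants of the backbone rather than functional elements.

The payload is a synthesized luxC coding sequence, roughly 1.4 kb, codon-optimized for expression in Nt chloroplasts ("Nt" most likely denotes Nicotiana tabacum, tobacco, though the record does not spell this out). The annotation matches it to LuxC of Photobacterium phosphoreum, the fatty acid reductase component of the bacterial lux system that generates the long-chain aldehyde substrate consumed by bacterial luciferase. According to the depositor, the insert is a coding-sequence part designed for Golden Gate cloning, but the type IIS enzyme and overhangs used are not stated, and the cloning sites are recorded as unknown. A T7 promoter from the backbone lies just upstream of the insert in the same orientation. No chloroplast promoter, UTRs or terminator are annotated, consistent with a storage vector for a bare CDS module rather than an expression construct. Its intended use is as a building block to be combined with regulatory parts and, presumably, other lux genes from the kit when assembling chloroplast transformation cassettes, for example for autoluminescence reporting.
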