Addgene plasmid #123563: pMK-Lux-C codon opt. Nt chloroplasts
Purpose: MoChlo kit
Depositing lab: Scott Lenaghan & C. Neal Stewart. Depositing organization: University of Tennessee Institute of Agriculture. Publication: MoChlo: A versatile modular cloning toolbox for chloroplast biotechnology. Occhialini A, Piatek A, Pfotenhauer AC, Frazier TP, Stewart CN, Lenaghan S. Plant Physiol. 2019 Jan 24. pii: pp.18.01220. doi: 10.1104/pp.18.01220. PubMed 30679266.
Backbone
  Vector backbone: pMK-RQ
  Vector type: Synthetic Biology
Growth in bacteria
  Bacterial resistance: Kanamycin, 50 μg/mL
  Growth temperature: 37°C
  Growth strain: Top10
  Copy number: High Copy
Gene/Insert
  Gene/Insert name: Lux-C codon optimized Nt chloroplasts
  Cloning method: Restriction Enzyme; 5′ cloning site Unknown (unknown if destroyed)
Terms and licenses: Academic/Nonprofit Terms; Industry Terms: Not Available to Industry
Depositor comments: All inserts have been produced by gene synthesis and cloned in the indicated backbone vector. This insert is a coding sequence designed for Golden-Gate cloning. The Original Material was developed in the performance of research that was funded by Grant Nos. ARPA-E: DE-AR000660 & DARPA: D17AC00016.
How to cite: pMK-Lux-C codon opt. Nt chloroplasts was a gift from Scott Lenaghan & C. Neal Stewart (Addgene plasmid # 123563 ; http://n2t.net/addgene:123563 ; RRID:Addgene_123563)
