>Addgene plasmid #123563 | pMK-Lux-C codon opt. Nt chloroplasts | depositor partial sequence | sequence record 235749 | Lux-C codon optimized Nt chloroplasts
ATGATTAAAAAAATTCCTATGATTATTGGAGGAGTAGTACAAAATACTTCTGGATATGGAATGAGAGAAT
TAACTTTAAATAATAATAAAGTAAATATTCCTATTATTACTCAATCTGATGTAGAAGCTATTCAATCTTT
AAATATTGAAAATAAATTAACTATTAATCAAATTGTAAATTTTTTATATACTGTAGGACAAAAATGGAAA
TCTGAAACTTATTCTAGAAGATTAACTTATATTAGAGATTTAATTAAATTTTTAGGATATTCTCAAGAAA
TGGCTAAATTAGAAGCTAATTGGATTTCTATGATTTTATGTTCTAAATCTGCTTTATATGATATTGTAGA
AAATGATTTATCTTCTAGACATATTATTGATGAATGGATTCCTCAAGGAGAATGTTATGTAAAAGCTTTA
CCTAAAGGAAAATCTGTACATTTATTAGCTGGAAATGTACCTTTATCTGGAGTAACTTCTATTTTAAGAG
CTATTTTAACTAAAAATGAATGTATTATTAAAACTTCTTCTGCTGATCCTTTTACTGCTACTGCTTTAGT
AAATTCTTTTATTGATGTAGATGCTGAACATCCTATTACTAGATCTATTTCTGTAATGTATTGGTCCCAT
TCTGAAGATTTAGCTATTCCTAAACAAATTATGTCTTGTGCTGATGTAGTAATTGCTTGGGGAGGAGATG
ATGCTATTAAATGGGCTACTGAACATGCTCCTTCTCATGCTGATATTTTAAAATTTGGACCTAAAAAATC
TATTTCTATTGTAGATAATCCTACTGATATTAAAGCTGCTGCTATTGGAGTAGCTCATGATATTTGTTTT
TATGATCAACAAGCTTGTTTTTCTACTCAAGATATTTATTATATTGGAGATTCTATTGATATTTTTTTTG
ATGAATTAGCTCAACAATTAAATAAATATAAAGATATTTTACCTAAAGGAGAAAGAAATTTTGATGAAAA
AGCTGCTTTTTCTTTAACTGAAAGAGAATGTTTATTTGCTAAATATAAAGTACAAAAAGGAGAATCTCAA
TCTTGGTTATTAACTCAATCTCCTGCTGGATCTTTTGGAAATCAACCTTTATCTAGATCTGCTTATATTC
ATCAAGTAAATGATATTTCTGAAGTAATTCCTTTTGTACATAAAGCTGTAACTCAAACTGTAGCTATTGC
TCCTTGGGAATCTTCTTTTAAATATAGAGATATTTTAGCTGAACATGGAGCTGAAAGAATTATTGAAGCT
GGAATGAATAATATTTTTAGAGTAGGAGGAGCTCATGATGGAATGAGGCCTTTACAAAGATTAGTAAATT
ATATTTCTCATGAAAGACCTTCTACTTATACTACTAAAGATGTATCTGTAAAAATTGAACAAACTAGATA
TTTAGAAGAAGATAAATTTTTAGTATTTGTACCTTAG
